>Addgene plasmid #32830 | Lenti GFP-AMOT p80 | addgene partial sequence | sequence record 42281 | EGFP-N 5'-CGTCGCCGTCCAGCTCGACCAG-3'
GCTCTCGCCCTTGCTCCCATGGTGGTAGATCCTCTAGTAGAGTCGGTGTCTTCTATGGAGGTCAAAACAG
CGTGGATGGCGTCTCCAGGCGATCTGACGGTTCACTAAACGAGCTCTGCTTATATAGACCTCCCACCGTA
CACGCCTACCGCCCATTTGCGTCAATGGGGCGGAGTTGTTACGACATTTTGGAAAGTCCCGTTGATTTTG
GTGCCAAAACAAACTCCCATTGACGTCAATGGGGTGGAGACTTGGAAATCCCCGTGAGTCAAACCGCTAT
CCACGCCCATTGATGTACTGCCAAAACCGCATCACCATGGTAATAGCGATGACTAATACGTAGATGTACT
GCCAAGTAGGAAAGTCCCATAAGGTCATGTACTGGGCATAATGCCAGGCGGGCCATTTACCGTCATTGAC
GTCAATAGGGGGCGTACTTGGCATATGATACACTTGATGTACTGCCAAGTGGGCAGTTTACCGTAAATAC
TCCACCCATTGACGTCAATGGAAAGTCCCTATTGGCGTTACTATGGGAACATACGTCATTATTGACGTCA
ATGGGCGGGGGTCGTTGGGCGGTCAGCCAGGCGGGCCATTTACCGTAAGTTATGTAACGCGGAACTCCCA
AGCTTATCGATGAATTCCAAACTGGATCTCTGCTGTCCCTGTAATAAACCCGAAAATTTTGAATTTTTGT
AATTTGTTTTTGTAATTCTTTAGTTTGTATGTCTGTTGCTATTATGTCTACTATTCTTTCCCCTGCACTG
TACCCCCCAATCCCCCCTTTTCTTTTAAAATCGATACCGTCGAGATCCGTTCACTAATCGAATGGATCTG
TCTCTGTCTCTCCTCTCCA
