>Addgene plasmid #32830 | Lenti GFP-AMOT p80 | addgene partial sequence | sequence record 42282 | CMV-F 5'-CGCAAATGGGCGGTAGGCGTG-3'
GCGACTGTTAGTGACCGTCAGATCGCCTGGAGACGCCATCCACGCTGTTTTGACCTCCATAGAAGACACC
GACTCTACTAGAGGATCTACCACCATGGTGAGCAAGGGCGAGGAGCTGTTCACCGGGGTGGTGCCCATCC
TGGTCGAGCTGGACGGCGACGTAAACGGCCACAAGTTCAGCGTGTCCGGCGAGGGCGAGGGCGATGCCAC
CTACGGCAAGCTGACCCTGAAGTTCATCTGCACCACCGGCAAGCTGCCCGTGCCCTGGCCCACCCTCGTG
ACCACCCTGACCTACGGCGTGCAGTGCTTCAGCCGCTACCCCGACCACATGAAGCAGCACGACTTCTTCA
AGTCCGCCATGCCCGAAGGCTACGTCCAGGAGCGCACCATCTTCTTCAAGGACGACGGCAACTACAAGAC
CCGCGCCGAGGTGAAGTTCGAGGGCGACACCCTGGTGAACCGCATCGAGCTGAAGGGCATCGACTTCAAG
GAGGACGGCAACATCCTGGGGCACAAGCTGGAGTACAACTACAACAGCCACAACGTCTATATCATGGCCG
ACAAGCAGAAGAACGGCATCAAGGTGAACTTCAAGATCCGCCACAACATCGAGGACGGCAGCGTGCAGCT
CGCCGACCACTACCAGCAGAACACCCCCATCGGCGACGGCCCCGTGCTGCTGCCCGACAACCACTACCTG
AGCACCCAGTCCGCCCTGAGCAAAGACCCCAACGAGAAGCGCGATCACATGGTCCTGCTGGAGTTCGTGA
CCGCCGCCGGGATCACTCTCGGCATGGACGAGCTGTACAAGGGATCCATGCCTCGGGCTCAGCCATCCTC
TGCTTCTTATCAGCCAGTGCCAGCAGA
