>Addgene plasmid #32830 | Lenti GFP-AMOT p80 | addgene partial sequence | sequence record 132663 | EGFP-C 5'-CATGGTCCTGCTGGAGTTCGTG-3'
CTCTCGGCATGGACGAGCTGTACAAGGGATCCATGCCTCGGGCTCAGCCATCCTCTGCTTCTTATCAGCC
AGTGCCAGCAGACCCTTTTGCCATTGTTTCCAGAGCCCAGCAGATGGTTGAGATCCTCTCAGACGAGAAC
CGGAACTTGAGGCAAGAGTTGGAAGGATGCTATGAGAAGGTGGCAAGACTGCAGAAGGTGGAGACAGAAA
TCCAGCGCGTCTCGGAGGCATATGAGAACCTCGTGAAGTCATCCTCCAAAAGAGAGGCCCTAGAGAAAGC
CATGAGAAACAAGCTAGAGGGCGAGATTCGGAGGATGCATGATTTCAACAGGGATCTGAGAGAGCGTCTA
GAGACTGCCAACAAGCAGCTTGCAGAGAAGGAATATGAGGGGTCAGAGGACACCAGAAAAACCATCTCGC
AGCTCTTTGCAAAAAATAAAGAAAGCCAGCGTGAGAAGGAGAAGCTGGAAGCGGAGCTGGCCACTGCCCG
TTCTACCAATGAGGACCAAAGACGACACATCGAAATCCGAGATCAGGCCCTGAGTAATGCCCAGGCCAAG
GTGGTAAAGCTGGAAGAAGAGCTGAAAAAGAAGCAAGTGTACGTTGACAAGGTGGAGAAGATGCAGCAGG
CCCTTGTACAGCTCCAGGCAGCATGTGAAAAACGTGAGCAGCTAGAGCACCGTCTCCGGACACGACTGGA
GAGGGAACTGGAATCCCTGAGAATCCAGCAGCGTCAGGGCAACTGTCAGCCCACCAACGTTTCAGAATAC
AATGCTGCTGCACTGATGGAGCTCCTTCGGGAGAAAGAGGAGAGGATTCTGGCTCTGGAAGCTGATATGA
CAAAGTGGGAGCAGAAATATTTGGAGGAGAATGTGATGAGACATTTTGCTCTGGATGCTGCTGCAACTGT
GGCTGCTCAGAGGGACACAACAGTCATCAGTCACTCTCCTAACACCAGCTATGACACAGCTCTAGAAGCT
CGCATCCAGAAAGAGGAGGAAGAAATCTTGATGGCCAATAAGCGTTGCCTTGACATGGAGGGCAGGATTA
AGACCCTCCATGCCC
