>Addgene plasmid #32830 | Lenti GFP-AMOT p80 | addgene partial sequence | sequence record 134164 | WPRE-R 5'-CATAGCGTAAAAGGAGCAACA-3'
ATCCAGAGGTTGATTCTCGAGTTAGATGAGATATTCCACCATCTCTGCATCAGGCTCTTGTCCCAGGATC
TGAATGGGAGTTTTTCTTTCCAGAGTATTGGAGTGGAACACAGGCCCATCTGTTTTGTCTGGATTGCAGG
TCAAACTTGGTATAGACAAACGATGTGGTCCAGGACCGGTAGCTGGACTTGCAGGAACCTCAGCCTGAGC
CACAGCTGGAGTTGGAGTTGGAGCTGGAGTTGGAGCCACAGCCGGAGCTGAAGTTGGTGCCTGAGTCTGA
GCAGGAGCAGAAGCCTGAGCCGCTGCTGGAGCTGGGACCGGAACCAGAGCCGGAGCTGGAACTGGAGCCG
GAGCAGCTGGAGCAACCTGAACAGCAGCAGCAGCAGCAGCAGAAGGAGCAACGGCAGCAGCTGAGGCAAC
AGAGGCAGCAGCTGGAATCTGACCAGCAGCAGCTGGAGAAACAGCAGCAGCAGTAGCAGCGGCAGTGGCT
GGAGACGGGGCAGCAGCAGCAGCTGGAGCAGCAGCAGCAGCAACAGCAACTGGAGCAGCAGCTACCATGG
TGGTGGTGATGGTGGCAGCAGTGGCAGTGATGGCGGCAGCAGTGGCGGCAGCAGCAACTGGAGCAGGAAC
AGAGATGGGAGCAACAGCTGCAGTTTTGTTCGATTCCGTCCCACGTTCAGTTTGGGTACTGCAGTCTCGG
CTGTCTGTCTTGGAGTGAGCCGAGAGCAGG
