[The description below was written by a language model from this plasmid's Addgene catalogue record.]
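Description:
Lenti GFP-AMOT p80 is a lentiviral mammalian expression plasmid built on the pHRCTS-CMV-WPRE-GFP backbone. It is propagated in bacteria under ampicillin selection; the copy number is recorded as unknown, and no feature table is provided, so the origin of replication, LTR configuration and any mammalian selection marker are not stated. The backbone name implies an HIV-1-derived pHR-type transfer vector. In such vectors a CMV promoter drives the transgene and a woodchuck hepatitis virus post-transcriptional regulatory element (WPRE) boosts transcript stability and expression. "CTS" probably refers to the central termination sequence that accompanies the central polypurine tract and aids nuclear import of the viral genome. These element assignments rest on the name alone rather than on an annotated map.

The payload is the p80 isoform of human angiomotin (AMOT), expressed as a GFP fusion. The tag is listed as "GFP-AMOT", which suggests GFP sits at the N-terminus, although the record does not explicitly state the orientation. p80 is the shorter of the two main angiomotin isoforms and lacks the N-terminal extension found in p130. As a transfer vector, the plasmid would be co-transfected with packaging and envelope plasmids to produce lentiviral particles. These particles deliver and stably integrate the GFP-AMOT p80 cassette into dividing or non-dividing mammalian cells. The fluorescent tag allows transduced cells to be identified and the subcellular localisation of the fusion protein to be followed. The associated publication concerns angiomotin as a Hippo pathway component that inhibits the YAP oncoprotein, so the construct is suited to studies of AMOT isoform function in that signalling context.
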