Addgene plasmid #32830: Lenti GFP-AMOT p80
Depositing lab: Kunliang Guan. Depositing organization: University of California, San Diego (UCSD). Publication: Angiomotin is a novel Hippo pathway component that inhibits YAP oncoprotein. Zhao B, Li L, Lu Q, Wang LH, Liu CY, Lei Q, Guan KL. Genes Dev. 2011 Jan 1;25(1):51-63. 10.1101/gad.2000111 PubMed 21205866.
Backbone
  Vector backbone: pHRCTS-CMV-WPRE-GFP
  Vector type: Mammalian Expression, Lentiviral
Growth in bacteria
  Bacterial resistance: Ampicillin, 100 μg/mL
  Growth temperature: 37°C
  Growth strain: NEB Stable
  Copy number: Unknown
Gene/Insert
  Gene/Insert name: AMOT p80
  Species: H. sapiens (human)
  Entrez Gene: AMOT
  Tag / fusion protein: GFP-AMOT
Terms and licenses: Academic/Nonprofit Terms; Industry Terms: Not Available to Industry
How to cite: Lenti GFP-AMOT p80 was a gift from Kunliang Guan (Addgene plasmid # 32830 ; http://n2t.net/addgene:32830 ; RRID:Addgene_32830)
